Addgene plasmid #205628: pcDNA3.1-BCR-ABL-p210-ΔAB-FLAG
Purpose: Expression of BCR-ABL oncogene in mammalian cells
Depositing lab: Pavel Krejčí. Depositing organization: Masaryk University. Publication: Elucidation of protein interactions necessary for the maintenance of the BCR-ABL signaling complex. Gregor T, Bosakova MK, Nita A, Abraham SP, Fafilek B, Cernohorsky NH, Rynes J, Foldynova-Trantirkova S, Zackova D, Mayer J, Trantirek L, Krejci P. Cell Mol Life Sci. 2020 Oct;77(19):3885-3903. doi: 10.1007/s00018-019-03397-7. Epub 2019 Dec 9. PubMed 31820037.
Backbone
  Vector backbone: pcDNA3.1
  Backbone manufacturer: Invitrogen
  Vector type: Mammalian Expression
Growth in bacteria
  Bacterial resistance: Ampicillin, 100 μg/mL
  Growth temperature: 37°C
  Growth strain: DH5alpha
  Copy number: High Copy
Gene/Insert
  Gene/Insert name: BCR-ABL oncogene, p210 isoform b3a2
  Species: H. sapiens (human)
  Mutation: deleted AB domain
  Promoter: CMV
  Tag / fusion protein: FLAG (N terminal on insert)
  Cloning method: Restriction Enzyme; 5′ cloning site unknown (unknown if destroyed)
Terms and licenses: Academic/Nonprofit Terms; Industry Terms: Not Available to Industry
How to cite: pcDNA3.1-BCR-ABL-p210-ΔAB-FLAG was a gift from Pavel Krejčí (Addgene plasmid # 205628 ; http://n2t.net/addgene:205628 ; RRID:Addgene_205628)
