[The description below was written by a language model from this plasmid's Addgene catalogue record and pLannotate feature annotations shown in this document.]
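Description:
pcDNA3.1-BCR-ABL-p210-ΔAB-FLAG is a mammalian expression plasmid built on the Invitrogen pcDNA3.1 backbone that drives production of a deletion mutant of the human BCR-ABL fusion oncoprotein. The full sequenced record is about 10.6 kb. It is propagated in E. coli as a high-copy plasmid through a ColE1/pUC-type origin and selected with ampicillin via the β-lactamase gene. An f1 origin is also present. For selection in mammalian cells, an SV40 early promoter drives the Tn5 neomycin phosphotransferase gene (G418 resistance). The annotation also picks up short fragments of a ble gene, an HSV TK polyadenylation signal and other promoter and poly(A) remnants in this region, which suggests the backbone is somewhat rearranged or hybrid compared with standard pcDNA3.1.

The expression cassette consists of the CMV immediate-early enhancer and promoter, a T7 promoter, a short FLAG epitope sequence (annotated as a fragment of 3xFLAG), and then the open reading frame. That frame begins with a BCR segment spanning the numbering origin of the circular record and continues directly into ABL1, ending upstream of an inverted SP6 promoter and the bovine growth hormone polyadenylation signal. This arrangement matches the catalogue description of an N-terminally FLAG-tagged p210 isoform with the b3a2 junction. The recorded mutation is deletion of the "AB domain"; the record does not define this abbreviation or give the deleted residues, and the feature table does not mark the deletion boundaries.

The stated purpose is expression of the BCR-ABL oncogene in mammalian cells. As a tagged domain-deletion variant, it suits comparison with the full-length protein, for example by FLAG-based detection or pull-down to test how the missing region contributes to BCR-ABL signaling complex assembly.
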