Features (pLannotate 1.2.2; 20 found; start..end, strand, type, name):
    777..4115    +  CDS            ABL1: ABL1_HUMAN - Also known as ABL, JTK7. Experimental evidence at protein level: Swiss-Prot protein existence level 1. Non-receptor tyrosine-protein kinase that plays a role in many key processes linked to cell growth and survival such as cytoskeleton remodeling in response to extracellular stimuli, cell motility and adhesion, receptor endocytosis, autophagy, DNA damage response and apoptosis. Coordinates actin remodeling through tyrosine phosphorylation of proteins controlling cytoskeleton dynamics like WASF3 (involved in branch formation); ANXA1 (involved in membrane anchoring); DBN1, DBNL, CTT
   4158..4176    -  promoter       SP6 promoter: promoter for bacteriophage SP6 RNA polymerase
   4202..4426    +  polyA_signal   bGH poly(A) signal: bovine growth hormone polyadenylation signal
   4430..4448    +  promoter       SV40 promoter (fragment): SV40 enhancer and early promoter
   4558..5146    -  rep_origin     ori: high-copy-number ColE1/pMB1/pBR322/pUC origin of replication
   5368..5384    +  polyA_signal   bGH poly(A) signal (fragment): bovine growth hormone polyadenylation signal
   5475..5522    -  polyA_signal   HSV TK poly(A) signal: herpes simplex virus thymidine kinase polyadenylation signal (Cole and Stacy, 1985)
   5581..5733    -  CDS            ble (fragment): BLE_KLEPN - Experimental evidence at protein level: Swiss-Prot protein existence level 1. Binding protein with a strong affinity to the bleomycin family of antibiotics. Binds to CL990; an antimitotic-antibiotic compound. From Klebsiella pneumoniae.
   5754..6548    -  CDS            NeoR/KanR: aminoglycoside phosphotransferase from Tn5; aph(3')-II (or nptII); confers resistance to neomycin, kanamycin, and G418 (Geneticin®)
   6583..6940    -  promoter       SV40 promoter: SV40 enhancer and early promoter
   6942..6959    -  promoter       AmpR promoter (fragment): bla
   7000..7860    -  CDS            AmpR: β-lactamase; bla; confers resistance to ampicillin, carbenicillin, and related antibiotics
   7861..7965    -  promoter       AmpR promoter: bla
   7992..8420    +  rep_origin     f1 ori (sequence partly withheld): f1 bacteriophage origin of replication; arrow indicates direction of (+) strand synthesis
   8459..8838    +  enhancer       CMV enhancer: human cytomegalovirus immediate early enhancer
   8839..9042    +  promoter       CMV promoter: human cytomegalovirus (CMV) immediate early promoter
   9038..9071    +  LTR            5' LTR (truncated) (fragment): truncated 5' long terminal repeat (LTR) from HIV-1
   9087..9105    +  promoter       T7 promoter: promoter for bacteriophage T7 RNA polymerase
   9152..9172    +  CDS            3xFLAG (fragment): three tandem FLAG® epitope tags
   9188..803     +  CDS            BCR (fragment) (across the origin): BCR_HUMAN - Also known as BCR1, D22S11. Experimental evidence at protein level: Swiss-Prot protein existence level 1. Protein with a unique structure having two opposing regulatory activities toward small GTP-binding proteins. The C-terminus is a GTPase-activating protein (GAP) domain which stimulates GTP hydrolysis by RAC1, RAC2 and CDC42. Accelerates the intrinsic rate of GTP hydrolysis of RAC1 or CDC42, leading to down-regulation of the active GTP-bound form (PubMed:7479768, PubMed:1903516, PubMed:17116687). The central Dbl homology (DH) domain functions as guanine nucleotide exchange facto
>Addgene plasmid #205628 | pcDNA3.1-BCR-ABL-p210-ΔAB-FLAG | addgene full sequence | sequence record 407736 | Addgene NGS Result
TGCTGAAGCACACTCCTGCCAGCCACCCTGACCACCCCTTGCTGCAGGACGCCCTCCGCATCTCACAGAA
CTTCCTGTCCAGCATCAATGAGGAGATCACACCCCGACGGCAGTCCATGACGGTGAAGAAGGGAGAGCAC
CGGCAGCTGCTGAAGGACAGCTTCATGGTGGAGCTGGTGGAGGGGGCCCGCAAGCTGCGCCACGTCTTCC
TGTTCACCGACCTGCTTCTCTGCACCAAGCTCAAGAAGCAGAGCGGAGGCAAAACGCAGCAGTATGACTG
CAAATGGTACATTCCGCTCACGGATCTCAGCTTCCAGATGGTGGATGAACTGGAGGCAGTGCCCAACATC
CCCCTGGTGCCCGATGAGGAGCTGGACGCTTTGAAGATCAAGATCTCCCAGATCAAGAGTGACATCCAGA
GAGAGAAGAGGGCGAACAAGGGCAGCAAGGCTACGGAGAGGCTGAAGAAGAAGCTGTCGGAGCAGGAGTC
ACTGCTGCTGCTTATGTCTCCCAGCATGGCCTTCAGGGTGCACAGCCGCAACGGCAAGAGTTACACGTTC
CTGATCTCCTCTGACTATGAGCGTGCAGAGTGGAGGGAGAACATCCGGGAGCAGCAGAAGAAGTGTTTCA
GAAGCTTCTCCCTGACATCCGTGGAGCTGCAGATGCTGACCAACTCGTGTGTGAAACTCCAGACTGTCCA
CAGCATTCCGCTGACCATCAATAAGGAAGATGATGAGTCTCCGGGGCTCTATGGGTTTCTGAATGTCATC
GTCCACTCAGCCACTGGATTTAAGCAGAGTTCAAAAGCCCTTCAGCGGCCAGTAGCATCTGACTTTGAGC
CTCAGGGTCTGAGTGAAGCCGCTCGTTGGAACTCCAAGGAAAACCTTCTCGCTGGACCCAGTGAAAATGA
CCCCAACCTTTTCGTTGCACTGTATGATTTTGTGGCCAGTGGAGATAACACTCTAAGCATAACTAAAGGT
GAAAAGCTCCGGGTCTTAGGCTATAATCACAATGGGGAATGGTGTGAAGCCCAAACCAAAAATGGCCAAG
GCTGGGTCCCAAGCAACTACATCACGCCAGTCAACAGTCTGGAGAAACACTCCTGGTACCATGGGCCTGT
GTCCCGCAATGCCGCTGAGTATCTGCTGAGCAGCGGGATCAATGGCAGCTTCTTGGTGCGTGAGAGTGAG
AGCAGTCCTGGCCAGAGGTCCATCTCGCTGAGATACGAAGGGAGGGTGTACCATTACAGGATCAACACTG
CTTCTGATGGCAAGCTCTACGTCTCCTCCGAGAGCCGCTTCAACACCCTGGCCGAGTTGGTTCATCATCA
TTCAACGGTGGCCGACGGGCTCATCACCACGCTCCATTATCCAGCCCCAAAGCGCAACAAGCCCACTGTC
TATGGTGTGTCCCCCAACTACGACAAGTGGGAGATGGAACGCACGGACATCACCATGAAGCACAAGCTGG
GCGGGGGCCAGTACGGGGAGGTGTACGAGGGCGTGTGGAAGAAATACAGCCTGACGGTGGCCGTGAAGAC
CTTGAAGGAGGACACCATGGAGGTGGAAGAGTTCTTGAAAGAAGCTGCAGTCATGAAAGAGATCAAACAC
CCTAACCTGGTGCAGCTCCTTGGGGTCTGCACCCGGGAGCCCCCGTTCTATATCATCACTGAGTTCATGA
CCTACGGGAACCTCCTGGACTACCTGAGGGAGTGCAACCGGCAGGAGGTGAACGCCGTGGTGCTGCTGTA
CATGGCCACTCAGATCTCGTCAGCCATGGAGTACCTGGAGAAGAAAAACTTCATCCACAGAGATCTTGCT
GCCCGAAACTGCCTGGTAGGGGAGAACCACTTGGTGAAGGTAGCTGATTTTGGCCTGAGCAGGTTGATGA
CAGGGGACACCTACACAGCCCATGCTGGAGCCAAGTTCCCCATCAAATGGACTGCACCCGAGAGCCTGGC
CTACAACAAGTTCTCCATCAAGTCCGACGTCTGGGCATTTGGAGTATTGCTTTGGGAAATTGCTACCTAT
GGCATGTCCCCTTACCCGGGAATTGACCTGTCCCAGGTGTATGAGCTGCTAGAGAAGGACTACCGCATGG
AGCGCCCAGAAGGCTGCCCAGAGAAGGTCTATGAACTCATGCGAGCATGTTGGCAGTGGAATCCCTCTGA
CCGGCCCTCCTTTGCTGAAATCCACCAAGCCTTTGAAACAATGTTCCAGGAATCCAGTATCTCAGACGAA
GTGGAAAAGGAGCTGGGGAAACAAGGCGTCCGTGGGGCTGTGAGTACCTTGCTGCAGGCCCCAGAGCTGC
CCACCAAGACGAGGACCTCCAGGAGAGCTGCAGAGCACAGAGACACCACTGACGTGCCTGAGATGCCTCA
CTCCAAGGGCCAGGGAGAGAGCGATCCTCTGGACCATGAGCCTGCCGTGTCTCCATTGCTCCCTCGAAAA
GAGCGAGGTCCCCCGGAGGGCGGCCTGAATGAAGATGAGCGCCTTCTCCCCAAAGACAAAAAGACCAACT
TGTTCAGCGCCTTGATCAAGAAGAAGAAGAAGACAGCCCCAACCCCTCCCAAACGCAGCAGCTCCTTCCG
GGAGATGGACGGCCAGCCGGAGCGCAGAGGGGCCGGCGAGGAAGAGGGCCGAGACATCAGCAACGGGGCA
CTGGCTTTCACCCCCTTGGACACAGCTGACCCAGCCAAGTCCCCAAAGCCCAGCAATGGGGCTGGGGTCC
CCAATGGAGCCCTCCGGGAGTCTGGGGGCTCAGGCTTCCGGTCTCCCCACCTGTGGAAGAAGTCCAGCAC
GCTGACCAGCAGCCGCCTAGCCACCGGCGAGGAGGAGGGCGGTGGCAGCTCCAGCAAGCGCTTCCTGCGC
TCTTGCTCCGCCTCCTGCGTTCCCCATGGGGCCAAGGACACGGAGTGGAGGTCAGTCACGCTGCCTCGGG
ACTTGCAGTCCACGGGAAGACAGTTTGACTCGTCCACATTTGGAGGGCACAAAAGTGAGAAGCCGGCTCT
GCCTCGGAAGAGGGCAGGGGAGAACAGGTCTGACCAGGTGACCCGAGGCACAGTAACGCCTCCCCCCAGG
CTGGTGAAAAAGAATGAGGAAGCTGCTGATGAGGTCTTCAAAGACATCATGGAGTCCAGCCCGGGCTCCA
GCCCGCCCAACCTGACTCCAAAACCCCTCCGGCGGCAGGTCACCGTGGCCCCTGCCTCGGGCCTCCCCCA
CAAGGAAGAAGCTGGAAAGGGCAGTGCCTTAGGGACCCCTGCTGCAGCTGAGCCAGTGACCCCCACCAGC
AAAGCAGGCTCAGGTGCACCAGGGGGCACCAGCAAGGGCCCCGCCGAGGAGTCCAGAGTGAGGAGGCACA
AGCACTCCTCTGAGTCGCCAGGGAGGGACAAGGGGAAATTGTCCAGGCTCAAACCTGCCCCGCCGCCCCC
ACCAGCAGCCTCTGCAGGGAAGGCTGGAGGAAAGCCCTCGCAGAGCCCGAGCCAGGAGGCGGCCGGGGAG
GCAGTCCTGGGCGCAAAGACAAAAGCCACGAGTCTGGTTGATGCTGTGAACAGTGACGCTGCCAAGCCCA
GCCAGCCGGGAGAGGGCCTCAAAAAGCCCGTGCTCCCGGCCACTCCAAAGCCACAGTCCGCCAAGCCGTC
GGGGACCCCCATCAGCCCAGCCCCCGTTCCCTCCACGTTGCCATCAGCATCCTCGGCCCTGGCAGGGGAC
CAGCCGTCTTCCACCGCCTTCATCCCTCTCATATCAACCCGAGTGTCTCTTCGGAAAACCCGCCAGCCTC
CAGAGCGGATCGCCAGCGGCGCCATCACCAAGGGCGTGGTCCTGGACAGCACCGAGGCGCTGTGCCTCGC
CATCTCTAGGAACTCCGAGCAGATGGCCAGCCACAGCGCAGTGCTGGAGGCCGGCAAAAACCTCTACACG
TTCTGCGTGAGCTATGTGGATTCCATCCAGCAAATGAGGAACAAGTTTGCCTTCCGAGAGGCCATCAACA
AACTGGAGAATAATCTCCGGGAGCTTCAGATCTGCCCGGCGACAGCAGGCAGTGGTCCAGCGGCCACTCA
GGACTTCAGCAAGCTCCTCAGTTCGGTGAAGGAAATCAGTGACATAGTGCAGAGGTAGGCGGCCGCTCGA
GTAGATGACTAGTCTAGAGGGCCCTATTCTATAGTGTCACCTAAATGCTAGAGCTCGCTGATCAGCCTCG
ACTGTGCCTTCTAGTTGCCAGCCATCTGTTGTTTGCCCCTCCCCCGTGCCTTCCTTGACCCTGGAAGGTG
CCACTCCCACTGTCCTTTCCTAATAAAATGAGGAAATTGCATCGCATTGTCTGAGTAGGTGTCATTCTAT
TCTGGGGGGTGGGGTGGGGCAGGACAGCAAGGGGGAGGATTGGGAAGACAATAGCAGGCATGCTGGGGAT
GCGGTGGGCTCTATGGCTTCTGAGGCGGAAAGAACCAGTGGCGGTAATACGGTTATCCACAGAATCAGGG
GATAACGCAGGAAAGAACATGTGAGCAAAAGGCCAGCAAAAGGCCAGGAACCGTAAAAAGGCCGCGTTGC
TGGCGTTTTTCCATAGGCTCCGCCCCCCTGACGAGCATCACAAAAATCGACGCTCAAGTCAGAGGTGGCG
AAACCCGACAGGACTATAAAGATACCAGGCGTTTCCCCCTGGAAGCTCCCTCGTGCGCTCTCCTGTTCCG
ACCCTGCCGCTTACCGGATACCTGTCCGCCTTTCTCCCTTCGGGAAGCGTGGCGCTTTCTCATAGCTCAC
GCTGTAGGTATCTCAGTTCGGTGTAGGTCGTTCGCTCCAAGCTGGGCTGTGTGCACGAACCCCCCGTTCA
GCCCGACCGCTGCGCCTTATCCGGTAACTATCGTCTTGAGTCCAACCCGGTAAGACACGACTTATCGCCA
CTGGCAGCAGCCACTGGTAACAGGATTAGCAGAGCGAGGTATGTAGGCGGTGCTACAGAGTTCTTGAAGT
GGTGGCCTAACTACGGCTACACTAGAAGAACAGTATTTGGTATCTGCGCTCTGCTGAAGCCAGTTACCTT
CGGAAAAAGAGTTGGTAGCTCTTGATCCGGCAAACAAACCACCGCTGGTAGCGGTGGTTTTTTTGTTTGC
AAGCAGCAGATTACGCGCAGAAAAAAAGGATCTCAAGAAGATCCTTTGATCTTTTCTACGGGGTCTGACG
CTCAGTGGAACGAAAACTCACGTTAAGGGATTTTGGTCATGAGATTATCAAAAAGGATCTTCACCTAGAT
CCTTTTAAATTAAAAATGAAGTTTTAAATCAATCTAAAGTATATATGAGTAACCTGAGGCTATGGCAGGG
CCTGCCGCCCCGACGTTGGCTGCGAGCCCTGGGCCTTCACCCGAACTTGGGGGGTGGGGTGGGGAAAAGG
AAGAAACGCGGGCGTATTGGCCCCAATGGGGTCTCGGTGGGGTATCGACAGAGTGCCAGCCCTGGGACCG
AACCCCGCGTTTATGAACAAACGACCCAACACCGTGCGTTTTATTCTGTCTTTTTATTGCCGTCATAGCG
CGGGTTCCTTCCGGTATTGTCTCCTTCCGTGTTTCAGTTAGCCTCCCCCTAGGGTGGGCGAAGAACTCCA
GCATGAGATCCCCGCGCTGGAGGATCATCCAGCCGGCGTCCCGGAAAACGATTCCGAAGCCCAACCTTTC
ATAGAAGGCGGCGGTGGAATCGAAATCTCGTGATGGCAGGTTGGGCGTCGCTTGGTCGGTCATTTCGAAC
CCCAGAGTCCCGCTCAGAAGAACTCGTCAAGAAGGCGATAGAAGGCGATGCGCTGCGAATCGGGAGCGGC
GATACCGTAAAGCACGAGGAAGCGGTCAGCCCATTCGCCGCCAAGCTCTTCAGCAATATCACGGGTAGCC
AACGCTATGTCCTGATAGCGGTCCGCCACACCCAGCCGGCCACAGTCGATGAATCCAGAAAAGCGGCCAT
TTTCCACCATGATATTCGGCAAGCAGGCATCGCCATGGGTCACGACGAGATCCTCGCCGTCGGGCATGCT
CGCCTTGAGCCTGGCGAACAGTTCGGCTGGCGCGAGCCCCTGATGCTCTTCGTCCAGATCATCCTGATCG
ACAAGACCGGCTTCCATCCGAGTACGTGCTCGCTCGATGCGATGTTTCGCTTGGTGGTCGAATGGGCAGG
TAGCCGGATCAAGCGTATGCAGCCGCCGCATTGCATCAGCCATGATGGATACTTTCTCGGCAGGAGCAAG
GTGAGATGACAGGAGATCCTGCCCCGGCACTTCGCCCAATAGCAGCCAGTCCCTTCCCGCTTCAGTGACA
ACGTCGAGCACAGCTGCGCAAGGAACGCCCGTCGTGGCCAGCCACGATAGCCGCGCTGCCTCGTCTTGCA
GTTCATTCAGGGCACCGGACAGGTCGGTCTTGACAAAAAGAACCGGGCGCCCCTGCGCTGACAGCCGGAA
CACGGCGGCATCAGAGCAGCCGATTGTCTGTTGTGCCCAGTCATAGCCGAATAGCCTCTCCACCCAAGCG
GCCGGAGAACCTGCGTGCAATCCATCTTGTTCAATCATGCGAAACGATCCTCATCCTGTCTCTTGATCGA
TCTTTGCAAAAGCCTAGGCCTCCAAAAAAGCCTCCTCACTACTTCTGGAATAGCTCAGAGGCCGAGGCGG
CCTCGGCCTCTGCATAAATAAAAAAAATTAGTCAGCCATGGGGCGGAGAATGGGCGGAACTGGGCGGAGT
TAGGGGCGGGATGGGCGGAGTTAGGGGCGGGACTATGGTTGCTGACTAATTGAGATGCATGCTTTGCATA
CTTCTGCCTGCTGGGGAGCCTGGGGACTTTCCACACCTGGTTGCTGACTAATTGAGATGCATGCTTTGCA
TACTTCTGCCTGCTGGGGAGCCTGGGGACTTTCCACACCCTAACTGACACACATTCCACAGCTGGTTCTT
TCCGCCTCAGGACTCTTCCTTTTTCAATAAATCAATCTAAAGTATATATGAGTAAACTTGGTCTGACAGT
TACCAATGCTTAATCAGTGAGGCACCTATCTCAGCGATCTGTCTATTTCGTTCATCCATAGTTGCCTGAC
TCCCCGTCGTGTAGATAACTACGATACGGGAGGGCTTACCATCTGGCCCCAGTGCTGCAATGATACCGCG
AGACCCACGCTCACCGGCTCCAGATTTATCAGCAATAAACCAGCCAGCCGGAAGGGCCGAGCGCAGAAGT
GGTCCTGCAACTTTATCCGCCTCCATCCAGTCTATTAATTGTTGCCGGGAAGCTAGAGTAAGTAGTTCGC
CAGTTAATAGTTTGCGCAACGTTGTTGCCATTGCTACAGGCATCGTGGTGTCACGCTCGTCGTTTGGTAT
GGCTTCATTCAGCTCCGGTTCCCAACGATCAAGGCGAGTTACATGATCCCCCATGTTGTGCAAAAAAGCG
GTTAGCTCCTTCGGTCCTCCGATCGTTGTCAGAAGTAAGTTGGCCGCAGTGTTATCACTCATGGTTATGG
CAGCACTGCATAATTCTCTTACTGTCATGCCATCCGTAAGATGCTTTTCTGTGACTGGTGAGTACTCAAC
CAAGTCATTCTGAGAATAGTGTATGCGGCGACCGAGTTGCTCTTGCCCGGCGTCAATACGGGATAATACC
GCGCCACATAGCAGAACTTTAAAAGTGCTCATCATTGGAAAACGTTCTTCGGGGCGAAAACTCTCAAGGA
TCTTACCGCTGTTGAGATCCAGTTCGATGTAACCCACTCGTGCACCCAACTGATCTTCAGCATCTTTTAC
TTTCACCAGCGTTTCTGGGTGAGCAAAAACAGGAAGGCAAAATGCCGCAAAAAAGGGAATAAGGGCGACA
CGGAAATGTTGAATACTCATACTCTTCCTTTTTCAATATTATTGAAGCATTTATCAGGGTTATTGTCTCA
TGAGCGGATACATATTTGAATGTATTTAGAAAAATAAACAAATAGGGGTTCCGCGCACATTTCCCCGAAA
AGTGCCACCTG
[124 nt withheld, positions 7992-8115]
C
[91 nt withheld, positions 8117-8207]
A
[49 nt withheld, positions 8209-8257]
CCTTTGACGTTGGAGTCCACGTTCTTT
[37 nt withheld, positions 8285-8321]
ACCCTATCTCGGTCTATTCTTTTGATTTATAAGGGATTTTGCCGATTTCGGCCTATTGGTTAAAAAATGA
GCTGATTTAACAAAAATTTAACGCGAATTTTAACAAAATATTAACGCTTACAATTTACGCGCGCGTTGAC
ATTGATTATTGACTAGTTATTAATAGTAATCAATTACGGGGTCATTAGTTCATAGCCCATATATGGAGTT
CCGCGTTACATAACTTACGGTAAATGGCCCGCCTGGCTGACCGCCCAACGACCCCCGCCCATTGACGTCA
ATAATGACGTATGTTCCCATAGTAACGCCAATAGGGACTTTCCATTGACGTCAATGGGTGGAGTATTTAC
GGTAAACTGCCCACTTGGCAGTACATCAAGTGTATCATATGCCAAGTACGCCCCCTATTGACGTCAATGA
CGGTAAATGGCCCGCCTGGCATTATGCCCAGTACATGACCTTATGGGACTTTCCTACTTGGCAGTACATC
TACGTATTAGTCATCGCTATTACCATGGTGATGCGGTTTTGGCAGTACATCAATGGGCGTGGATAGCGGT
TTGACTCACGGGGATTTCCAAGTCTCCACCCCATTGACGTCAATGGGAGTTTGTTTTGGCACCAAAATCA
ACGGGACTTTCCAAAATGTCGTAACAACTCCGCCCCATTGACGCAAATGGGCGGTAGGCGTGTACGGTGG
GAGGTCTATATAAGCAGAGCTCTCTGGCTAACTAGAGAACCCACTGCTTACTGGCTTATCGAAATTAATA
CGACTCACTATAGGGAGACCCAAGCTTGGTACCGGATCCCCCGGGAATCAAAACATGGATTACAAAGACG
ATGACGATAAAGAATTCTGCAGATATCTGGTGGACCCGGTGGGCTTCGCGGAGGCGTGGAAGGCGCAGTT
CCCGGACTCAGAGCCCCCGCGCATGGAGCTGCGCTCAGTGGGCGACATCGAGCAGGAGCTGGAGCGCTGC
AAGGCCTCCATTCGGCGCCTGGAGCAGGAGGTGAACCAGGAGCGCTTCCGCATGATCTACCTGCAGACGT
TGCTGGCCAAGGAAAAGAAGAGCTATGACCGGCAGCGATGGGGCTTCCGGCGCGCGGCGCAGGCCCCCGA
CGGCGCCTCCGAGCCCCGAGCGTCCGCGTCGCGCCCGCAGCCAGCGCCCGCCGACGGAGCCGACCCGCCG
CCCGCCGAGGAGCCCGAGGCCCGGCCCGACGGCGAGGGTTCTCCGGGTAAGGCCAGGCCCGGGACCGCCC
GCAGGCCCGGGGCAGCCGCGTCGGGGGAACGGGACGACCGGGGACCCCCCGCCAGCGTGGCGGCGCTCAG
GTCCAACTTCGAGCGGATACGCAAGGGCCATGGCCAGCCCGGGGCGGACGCCGAGAAGCCCTTCTACGTG
AACGTCGAGTTTCACCACGAGCGCGGCCTGGTGAAGTTCGACAGCAGCAGTCCCCCCACGCCGCAGTGCC
ATAAGCGGCACCGGCACTGCCCGGTTGTCGTGTCCGAGGCCACCATCGTGGGCGTCCGCAAGACCGGGCA
GATCTGGCCCAACGATGGCGAGGGCGCCTTCCATGGAGACGCAGATGGCTCGTTCGGAACACCACCTGGA
TACGGCTGCGCTGCAGACCGGGCAGAGGAGCAGCGCCGGCACCAAGATGGGCTGCCCTACATTGATGACT
CGCCCTCCTCATCGCCCCACCTCAGCAGCAAGGGCAGGGGCAGCCGGGATGCGCTGGTCTCGGGAGCCCT
GGAGTCCACTAAAGCGAGTGAGCTGGACTTGGAAAAGGGCTTGGAGATGAGAAAATGGGTCCTGTCGGGA
ATCCTGGCTAGCGAGGAGACTTACCTGAGCCACCTGGAGGCACTGCTGCTGCCCATGAAGCCTTTGAAAG
CCGCTGCCACCACCTCTCAGCCGGTGCTGACGAGTCAGCAGATCGAGACCATCTTCTTCAAAGTGCCTGA
GCTCTACGAGATCCACAAGGAGTTCTATGATGGGCTCTTCCCCCGCGTGCAGCAGTGGAGCCACCAGCAG
CGGGTGGGCGACCTCTTCCAGAAGCTGGCCAGCCAGCTGGGTGTGTACCGGGCCTTCGTGGACAACTACG
GAGTTGCCATGGAAATGGCTGAGAAGTGCTGTCAGGCCAATGCTCAGTTTGCAGAAATCTCCGAGAACCT
GAGAGCCAGAAGCAACAAAGATGCCAAGGATCCAACGACCAAGAACTCTCTGGAAACTCTGCTCTACAAG
CCTGTGGACCGTGTGACGAGGAGCACGCTGGTCCTCCATGACT
